Addgene plasmid #55770: p201N 1510a.2
Purpose: (Empty Backbone) Contains soybean miRNA miR1510a.2 recognition sequence (ATGGGTGGAATAGGGAAAACAA) to produce siRNAs from 3' target sequences and induce RNA silencing
Depositing lab: Wayne Parrott. Depositing organization: University of Georgia. Publication: Simple gene silencing using the trans-acting siRNA pathway. Jacobs TB, Lawler NJ, LaFayette PR, Vodkin LO, Parrott WA. Plant Biotechnol J. 2015 Mar 27. doi: 10.1111/pbi.12362. PubMed 25816689.
Backbone
  Vector backbone: pPZP
  Backbone size (bp): 6200
  Modifications to backbone: Inclusion of aph gene for bacterial selection on kanamycin.
  Vector type: RNAi
  Promoter: GmUbi
  Selectable markers: G418, kanamycin
Growth in bacteria
  Bacterial resistance: Kanamycin, 50 μg/mL
  Growth temperature: 37°C
  Growth strain: DH10B
  Copy number: High Copy
Gene/Insert
  Cloning method: Restriction Enzyme
  Sequencing primers: 5′ CGAGATTGCTTCAGATCCGTA; 3′ CCATTTCCATTTCACAGTTCG
Terms and licenses: Academic/Nonprofit Terms; Industry Terms
How to cite: p201N 1510a.2 was a gift from Wayne Parrott (Addgene plasmid # 55770 ; http://n2t.net/addgene:55770 ; RRID:Addgene_55770)
