[The description below was written by a language model from this plasmid's Addgene catalogue record and pLannotate feature annotations shown in this document.]
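Description:
p201N 1510a.2 is an empty-backbone plant binary vector of the pPZP family, built for Agrobacterium-mediated delivery of gene-silencing cassettes that exploit the trans-acting siRNA pathway. The backbone carries two replication systems: a high-copy ColE1/pMB1-type origin with the pBR322 bom region for propagation in E. coli, and the pVS1 oriV with RepA and the StaA stability protein for maintenance in Agrobacterium. Bacterial selection is by kanamycin through an aph(3')-Ia gene, which the record notes was added to the pPZP backbone and which lies outside the T-DNA borders.

Between the nopaline-type left and right T-DNA border repeats lie the plant-transferred elements. An nptII (aph(3')-II) gene provides selection of transformed plant tissue on G418 or kanamycin; the promoter driving it was not annotated. The silencing cassette is reported to use the soybean GmUbi promoter, followed by a recognition sequence for the soybean microRNA miR1510a.2 and, downstream, the pea rbcS-E9 terminator and polyadenylation signal. The GmUbi promoter and the miRNA target site are stated in the catalogue entry but do not appear in the automated feature table, which leaves a large stretch upstream of the terminator unannotated. Remnants of the lac promoter/operator, lacI and lacZα flank the T-DNA interior as residues of the original cloning region.

In use, a fragment of a gene of interest is inserted by restriction cloning 3' of the miR1510a.2 site. Cleavage of the transcript directed by the endogenous miRNA triggers production of secondary siRNAs from the downstream target sequence, which then silence the corresponding gene, avoiding the need for inverted-repeat hairpin constructs.
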