Features (pLannotate 1.2.2; 17 found; start..end, strand, type, name):
   1992..2548    +  terminator     E9 terminator (fragment): terminator and polyadenylation signal from the pea rbcS-E9 gene
   2616..2770    +  CDS            lacZα (fragment): LacZα fragment of β-galactosidase; lacZ fragment
   2829..2853    +  misc_feature   RB T-DNA repeat: right border repeat from nopaline C58 T-DNA
   3192..3593    +  CDS            Y4CG_SINFN (fragment): Protein inferred from homology: Swiss-Prot protein existence level 3. From Sinorhizobium fredii (strain NBRC 101917 / NGR234).
   4153..4782    +  CDS            pVS1 StaA: stability protein from the Pseudomonas plasmid pVS1 (Heeb et al., 2000)
   5215..6283    +  CDS            pVS1 RepA (fragment): replication protein from the Pseudomonas plasmid pVS1 (Heeb et al., 2000)
   6349..6543    +  rep_origin     pVS1 oriV: origin of replication for the Pseudomonas plasmid pVS1 (Heeb et al., 2000)
   6746..6785    +  CDS            rop (fragment): Rop protein, which maintains plasmids at low copy number; rop
   6887..7027    +  misc_feature   bom: basis of mobility region from pBR322
   7213..7801    -  rep_origin     ori: high-copy-number ColE1/pMB1/pBR322/pUC origin of replication
   7896..8711    -  CDS            KanR: aminoglycoside phosphotransferase; aph(3')-Ia; confers resistance to kanamycin in bacteria or G418 (Geneticin®) in eukaryotes
   9004..9028    +  misc_feature   LB T-DNA repeat: left border repeat from nopaline C58 T-DNA
   9104..9192    +  CDS            lacI (fragment): lac repressor; lacI; The lac repressor binds to the lac operator to inhibit transcription in E. coli. This inhibition can be relieved by adding lactose or isopropyl-β-D-thiogalactopyranoside (IPTG).
   9205..9226    +  protein_bind   CAP binding site: CAP binding activates transcription in the presence of cAMP. E. coli catabolite activator protein
   9241..9271    +  promoter       lac promoter: promoter for the E. coli lac operon
   9279..9295    +  protein_bind   lac operator: The lac repressor binds to the lac operator to inhibit transcription in E. coli. This inhibition can be relieved by adding lactose or isopropyl-β-D-thiogalactopyranoside (IPTG). lac repressor encoded by lacI
   9807..10601   -  CDS            NeoR/KanR: aminoglycoside phosphotransferase from Tn5; aph(3')-II (or nptII); confers resistance to neomycin, kanamycin, and G418 (Geneticin®)
>Addgene plasmid #55770 | p201N 1510a.2 | depositor full sequence | sequence record 86511 | p201N 1510a.2 sequence 10626 bps
CGAAGATCGATCCTTCGCCTGGAGGAGAGAAATCAGTGGCGCTGCGGCTTTTAGGGTTTCTTTGTTGATG
GAATGAGAGTGTAAGCTCTGCCAGTGCCACTTTATTAGGGTTTTACAAGCCCTTTTCTTCGTAATTGGGC
CTGACATTTTGTGCCACTTGGGCCTTTAGAGATGAAAATGTATATTGGGCTTAAGTTGACTTGAAGGATA
AATTAGTTTAGGATATTACGTTTTTTATGAGAATTGGTGTGTCGGATACATGTATATGATGCATTCAAAT
ATATGTATTCTAGATACATTTAAGTTTAGATACAATCTAAAATGTGTCTTTAATTACAGGACTGTAACTA
AAATACTTAATGTAAGAAGAATATTACTCCTTTAATAGCTTTTGAGTATATCTAGTCTAACATCTTTTAA
AAAAGTCTAATTTCTTTCATTTATTTTTCGAGCAATAGCAAAGTGCATAATTATTTTTTTCTTCTAGAAA
TTCAGATTTGTTTCTCTAAATTTTGAGATTCTTTTCTCAATTTTGTATGTCTAGAGAACAATGTGTATTT
TTCACTCTAGTTGGTTGTTACTTTGTTGAATGTTCTGATAAAAGTATATTGTTATTTCTGAAGTAGATAT
AAACCTTCATTTGGAAATTATACATAAATCAAAATCGTTAATTATCTAGATCAAGATATATGCCCTTTTC
CTAATGTATTTGATACATGCACCTAATTTCACTAGATGTATCTTTTCTATTTTTTAAATTATGAATAGTT
AATTTTTTCCATATGTGTATTTGATACATACTTCATGACTTTAAAAAATTAATTATATACCAGATATATG
TATTTAAAATTTGTTATGTATTTAAAGTATGTATATGATTATTCGATATTAATCTCTTCGATGAAATTTA
AATCGATAACTATGTGCTTTGGATCGATCTGCCCACTAGTGAGTCGTATTACAATTCATGACTCTCTTAA
GGTAGCCAAAATCGATCACTAGTGCGGCCGCGCGGGCCCAATATAACAACGACGTCGTAACAGATAAAGC
GAAGCTTGAAGGTGCATGTGACTCCGTCAAGATTACGAAACCGCCAACTACCACGCAAATTGCAATTCTC
AATTTCCTAGAAGGACTCTCCGAAAATGCATCCAATACCAAATATTACCCGTGTCATAGGCACCAAGTGA
CACCATACATGAACACGCGTCACAATATGACTGGAGAAGGGTTCCACACCTTATGCTATAAAACGCCCCA
CACCCCTCCTCCTTCCTTCGCAGTTCAATTCCAATATATTCCATTCTCTCTGTGTATTTCCCTACCTCTC
CCTTCAAGGTTAGTCGATTTCTTCTGTTTTTCTTCTTCGTTCTTTCCATGAATTGTGTATGTTCTTTGAT
CAATACGATGTTGATTTGATTGTGTTTTGTTTGGTTTCATCGATCTTCAATTTTCATAATCAGATTCAGC
TTTTATTATCTTTACAACAACGTCCTTAATTTGATGATTCTTTAATCGTAGATTTGCTCTAATTAGAGCT
TTTTCATGTCAGATCCCTTTACAACAAGCCTTAATTGTTGATTCATTAATCGTAGATTAGGGCTTTTTTC
ATTGATTACTTCAGATCCGTTAAACGTAACCATAGATCAGGGCTTTTTCATGAATTACTTCAGATCCGTT
AAACAACAGCCTTATTTTTTATACTTCTGTGGTTTTTCAAGAAATTGTTCAGATCCGTTGACAAAAAGCC
TTATTCGTTGATTCTATATCGTTTTTCGAGAGATATTGCTCAGATCTGTTAGCAACTGCCTTGTTTGTTG
ATTCTATTGCCGTGGATTAGGGTTTTTTTTCACGAGATTGCTTCAGATCCGTACTTAAGATTACGTAATG
GATTTTGATTCTGATTTATCTGTGATTGTTGACTCGACAGCGGCCGCACCGGCGCGATGGGTGGAATAGG
GAAAACAAGGCGCGCCTTGGATCCTTCCTAGGTTCGAGTATTATGGCATTGGGAAAACTGTTTTTCTTGT
ACCATTTGTTGTGCTTGTAATTTACTGTGTTTTTTATTCGGTTTTCGCTATCGAACTGTGAAATGGAAAT
GGATGGAGAAGAGTTAATGAATGATATGGTCCTTTTGTTCATTCTCAAATTAATATTATTTGTTTTTTCT
CTTATTTGTTGTGTGTTGAATTTGAAATTATAAGAGATATGCAAACATTTTGTTTTGAGTAAAAATGTGT
CAAATCGTGGCCTCTAATGACCGAAGTTAATATGAGGAGTAAAACACTTGTAGTTGTACCATTATGCTTA
TTCACTAGGCAACAAATATATTTTCAGACCTAGAAAAGCTGCAAATGTTACTGAATACAAGTATGTCCTC
TTGTGTTTTAGACATTTATGAACTTTCCTTTATGTAATTTTCCAGAATCCTTGTCAGATTCTAATCATTG
CTTTATAATTATAGTTATACTCATGGATTTGTAGTTGAGTATGAAAATATTTTTTAATGCATTTTATGAC
TTGCCAATTGATTGACAACATGCATCAATCCGCGGTTATGACTCTCTTAAGGTAGCCAAAATCGATATCT
AGGGATAACAGGGTAATAAGCTTGGCACTGGCCGTCGTTTTACAACGTCGTGACTGGGAAAACCCTGGCG
TTACCCAACTTAATCGCCTTGCAGCACATCCCCCTTTCGCCAGCTGGCGTAATAGCGAAGAGGCCCGCAC
CGATCGCCCTTCCCAACAGTTGCGCAGCCTGAATGGCGAATGAGCTTGAGCTTGGATCAGATTGTCGTTT
CCCGCCTTCAGTTTAAACTATCAGTGTTTGACAGGATATATTGGCGGGTAAACCTAAGAGAAAAGAGCGT
TTATTAGAATAACGGATATTTAAAAGGGCGTGAAAAGGTTTATCCGTTCGTCCATTTGTATGTGCATGCC
AACCACAGGGTTCCCCTCGGGATCAAAGTACTTTGATCCAACCCCTCCGCTGCTATAGTGCAGTCGGCTT
CTGACGTTCAGTGCAGCCGTCTTCTGAAAACGACATGTCGCACAAGTCCTAAGTTACGCGACAGGCTGCC
GCCCTGCCCTTTTCCTGGCGTTTTCTTGTCGCGTGTTTTAGTCGCATAAAGTAGAATACTTGCGACTAGA
ACCGGAGACATTACGCCATGAACAAGAGCGCCGCCGCTGGCCTGCTGGGCTATGCCCGCGTCAGCACCGA
CGACCAGGACTTGACCAACCAACGGGCCGAACTGCACGCGGCCGGCTGCACCAAGCTGTTTTCCGAGAAG
ATCACCGGCACCAGGCGCGACCGCCCGGAGCTGGCCAGGATGCTTGACCACCTACGCCCTGGCGACGTTG
TGACAGTGACCAGGCTAGACCGCCTGGCCCGCAGCACCCGCGACCTACTGGACATTGCCGAGCGCATCCA
GGAGGCCGGCGCGGGCCTGCGTAGCCTGGCAGAGCCGTGGGCCGACACCACCACGCCGGCCGGCCGCATG
GTGTTGACCGTGTTCGCCGGCATTGCCGAGTTCGAGCGTTCCCTAATCATCGACCGCACCCGGAGCGGGC
GCGAGGCCGCCAAGGCCCGAGGCGTGAAGTTTGGCCCCCGCCCTACCCTCACCCCGGCACAGATCGCGCA
CGCCCGCGAGCTGATCGACCAGGAAGGCCGCACCGTGAAAGAGGCGGCTGCACTGCTTGGCGTGCATCGC
TCGACCCTGTACCGCGCACTTGAGCGCAGCGAGGAAGTGACGCCCACCGAGGCCAGGCGGCGCGGTGCCT
TCCGTGAGGACGCATTGACCGAGGCCGACGCCCTGGCGGCCGCCGAGAATGAACGCCAAGAGGAACAAGC
ATGAAACCGCACCAGGACGGCCAGGACGAACCGTTTTTCATTACCGAAGAGATCGAGGCGGAGATGATCG
CGGCCGGGTACGTGTTCGAGCCGCCCGCGCACGTCTCAACCGTGCGGCTGCATGAAATCCTGGCCGGTTT
GTCTGATGCCAAGCTGGCGGCCTGGCCGGCCAGCTTGGCCGCTGAAGAAACCGAGCGCCGCCGTCTAAAA
AGGTGATGTGTATTTGAGTAAAACAGCTTGCGTCATGCGGTCGCTGCGTATATGATGCGATGAGTAAATA
AACAAATACGCAAGGGGAACGCATGAAGGTTATCGCTGTACTTAACCAGAAAGGCGGGTCAGGCAAGACG
ACCATCGCAACCCATCTAGCCCGCGCCCTGCAACTCGCCGGGGCCGATGTTCTGTTAGTCGATTCCGATC
CCCAGGGCAGTGCCCGCGATTGGGCGGCCGTGCGGGAAGATCAACCGCTAACCGTTGTCGGCATCGACCG
CCCGACGATTGACCGCGACGTGAAGGCCATCGGCCGGCGCGACTTCGTAGTGATCGACGGAGCGCCCCAG
GCGGCGGACTTGGCTGTGTCCGCGATCAAGGCAGCCGACTTCGTGCTGATTCCGGTGCAGCCAAGCCCTT
ACGACATATGGGCCACCGCCGACCTGGTGGAGCTGGTTAAGCAGCGCATTGAGGTCACGGATGGAAGGCT
ACAAGCGGCCTTTGTCGTGTCGCGGGCGATCAAAGGCACGCGCATCGGCGGTGAGGTTGCCGAGGCGCTG
GCCGGGTACGAGCTGCCCATTCTTGAGTCCCGTATCACGCAGCGCGTGAGCTACCCAGGCACTGCCGCCG
CCGGCACAACCGTTCTTGAATCAGAACCCGAGGGCGACGCTGCCCGCGAGGTCCAGGCGCTGGCCGCTGA
AATTAAATCAAAACTCATTTGAGTTAATGAGGTAAAGAGAAAATGAGCAAAAGCACAAACACGCTAAGTG
CCGGCCGTCCGAGCGCACGCAGCAGCAAGGCTGCAACGTTGGCCAGCCTGGCAGACACGCCAGCCATGAA
GCGGGTCAACTTTCAGTTGCCGGCGGAGGATCACACCAAGCTGAAGATGTACGCGGTACGCCAAGGCAAG
ACCATTACCGAGCTGCTATCTGAATACATCGCGCAGCTACCAGAGTAAATGAGCAAATGAATAAATGAGT
AGATGAATTTTAGCGGCTAAAGGAGGCGGCATGGAAAATCAAGAACAACCAGGCACCGACGCCGTGGAAT
GCCCCATGTGTGGAGGAACGGGCGGTTGGCCAGGCGTAAGCGGCTGGGTTGTCTGCCGGCCCTGCAATGG
CACTGGAACCCCCAAGCCCGAGGAATCGGCGTGACGGTCGCAAACCATCCGGCCCGGTACAAATCGGCGC
GGCGCTGGGTGATGACCTGGTGGAGAAGTTGAAGGCCGCGCAGGCCGCCCAGCGGCAACGCATCGAGGCA
GAAGCACGCCCCGGTGAATCGTGGCAAGCGGCCGCTGATCGAATCCGCAAAGAATCCCGGCAACCGCCGG
CAGCCGGTGCGCCGTCGATTAGGAAGCCGCCCAAGGGCGACGAGCAACCAGATTTTTTCGTTCCGATGCT
CTATGACGTGGGCACCCGCGATAGTCGCAGCATCATGGACGTGGCCGTTTTCCGTCTGTCGAAGCGTGAC
CGACGAGCTGGCGAGGTGATCCGCTACGAGCTTCCAGACGGGCACGTAGAGGTTTCCGCAGGGCCGGCCG
GCATGGCCAGTGTGTGGGATTACGACCTGGTACTGATGGCGGTTTCCCATCTAACCGAATCCATGAACCG
ATACCGGGAAGGGAAGGGAGACAAGCCCGGCCGCGTGTTCCGTCCACACGTTGCGGACGTACTCAAGTTC
TGCCGGCGAGCCGATGGCGGAAAGCAGAAAGACGACCTGGTAGAAACCTGCATTCGGTTAAACACCACGC
ACGTTGCCATGCAGCGTACGAAGAAGGCCAAGAACGGCCGCCTGGTGACGGTATCCGAGGGTGAAGCCTT
GATTAGCCGCTACAAGATCGTAAAGAGCGAAACCGGGCGGCCGGAGTACATCGAGATCGAGCTAGCTGAT
TGGATGTACCGCGAGATCACAGAAGGCAAGAACCCGGACGTGCTGACGGTTCACCCCGATTACTTTTTGA
TCGATCCCGGCATCGGCCGTTTTCTCTACCGCCTGGCACGCCGCGCCGCAGGCAAGGCAGAAGCCAGATG
GTTGTTCAAGACGATCTACGAACGCAGTGGCAGCGCCGGAGAGTTCAAGAAGTTCTGTTTCACCGTGCGC
AAGCTGATCGGGTCAAATGACCTGCCGGAGTACGATTTGAAGGAGGAGGCGGGGCAGGCTGGCCCGATCC
TAGTCATGCGCTACCGCAACCTGATCGAGGGCGAAGCATCCGCCGGTTCCTAATGTACGGAGCAGATGCT
AGGGCAAATTGCCCTAGCAGGGGAAAAAGGTCGAAAAGGTCTCTTTCCTGTGGATAGCACGTACATTGGG
AACCCAAAGCCGTACATTGGGAACCGGAACCCGTACATTGGGAACCCAAAGCCGTACATTGGGAACCGGT
CACACATGTAAGTGACTGATATAAAAGAGAAAAAAGGCGATTTTTCCGCCTAAAACTCTTTAAAACTTAT
TAAAACTCTTAAAACCCGCCTGGCCTGTGCATAACTGTCTGGCCAGCGCACAGCCGAAGAGCTGCAAAAA
GCGCCTACCCTTCGGTCGCTGCGCTCCCTACGCCCCGCCGCTTCGCGTCGGCCTATCGCGGCCGCTGGCC
GCTCAAAAATGGCTGGCCTACGGCCAGGCAATCTACCAGGGCGCGGACAAGCCGCGCCGTCGCCACTCGA
CCGCCGGCGCCCACATCAAGGCACCCTGCCTCGCGCGTTTCGGTGATGACGGTGAAAACCTCTGACACAT
GCAGCTCCCGGAGACGGTCACAGCTTGTCTGTAAGCGGATGCCGGGAGCAGACAAGCCCGTCAGGGCGCG
TCAGCGGGTGTTGGCGGGTGTCGGGGCGCAGCCATGACCCAGTCACGTAGCGATAGCGGAGTGTATACTG
GCTTAACTATGCGGCATCAGAGCAGATTGTACTGAGAGTGCACCATATGCGGTGTGAAATACCGCACAGA
TGCGTAAGGAGAAAATACCGCATCAGGCGCTCTTCCGCTTCCTCGCTCACTGACTCGCTGCGCTCGGTCG
TTCGGCTGCGGCGAGCGGTATCAGCTCACTCAAAGGCGGTAATACGGTTATCCACAGAATCAGGGGATAA
CGCAGGAAAGAACATGTGAGCAAAAGGCCAGCAAAAGGCCAGGAACCGTAAAAAGGCCGCGTTGCTGGCG
TTTTTCCATAGGCTCCGCCCCCCTGACGAGCATCACAAAAATCGACGCTCAAGTCAGAGGTGGCGAAACC
CGACAGGACTATAAAGATACCAGGCGTTTCCCCCTGGAAGCTCCCTCGTGCGCTCTCCTGTTCCGACCCT
GCCGCTTACCGGATACCTGTCCGCCTTTCTCCCTTCGGGAAGCGTGGCGCTTTCTCATAGCTCACGCTGT
AGGTATCTCAGTTCGGTGTAGGTCGTTCGCTCCAAGCTGGGCTGTGTGCACGAACCCCCCGTTCAGCCCG
ACCGCTGCGCCTTATCCGGTAACTATCGTCTTGAGTCCAACCCGGTAAGACACGACTTATCGCCACTGGC
AGCAGCCACTGGTAACAGGATTAGCAGAGCGAGGTATGTAGGCGGTGCTACAGAGTTCTTGAAGTGGTGG
CCTAACTACGGCTACACTAGAAGGACAGTATTTGGTATCTGCGCTCTGCTGAAGCCAGTTACCTTCGGAA
AAAGAGTTGGTAGCTCTTGATCCGGCAAACAAACCACCGCTGGTAGCGGTGGTTTTTTTGTTTGCAAGCA
GCAGATTACGCGCAGAAAAAAAGGATCTCAAGAAGATCCTTTGATCTTTTCTACGGGGTCTGACGCTCAG
TGGAACGAAAACTCACGTTAAGGGATTTTGGTCATGCAGGATCATGAATTAATTCTTAGAAAAACTCATC
GAGCATCAAATGAAACTGCAATTTATTCATATCAGGATTATCAATACCATATTTTTGAAAAAGCCGTTTC
TGTAATGAAGGAGAAAACTCACCGAGGCAGTTCCATAGGATGGCAAGATCCTGGTATCGGTCTGCGATTC
CGACTCGTCCAACATCAATACAACCTATTAATTTCCCCTCGTCAAAAATAAGGTTATCAAGTGAGAAATC
ACCATGAGTGACGACTGAATCCGGTGAGAATGGCAAAAGTTTATGCATTTCTTTCCAGACTTGTTCAACA
GGCCAGCCATTACGCTCGTCATCAAAATCACTCGCATCAACCAAACCGTTATTCATTCGTGATTGCGCCT
GAGCGAGACGAAATACGCGATCGCTGTTAAAAGGACAATTACAAACAGGAATCGAATGCAACCGGCGCAG
GAACACTGCCAGCGCATCAACAATATTTTCACCTGAATCAGGATATTCTTCTAATACCTGGAATGCTGTT
TTCCCGGGGATCGCAGTGGTGAGTAACCATGCATCATCAGGAGTACGGATAAAATGCTTGATGGTCGGAA
GAGGCATAAATTCCGTCAGCCAGTTTAGTCTGACCATCTCATCTGTAACATCATTGGCAACGCTACCTTT
GCCATGTTTCAGAAACAACTCTGGCGCATCGGGCTTCCCATACAATCGATAGATTGTCGCACCTGATTGC
CCGACATTATCGCGAGCCCATTTATACCCATATAAATCAGCATCCATGTTGGAATTTAATCGCGGCCTAG
AGCAAGACGTTTCCCGTTGAATATGGCTCATAACACCCCTTGTATTACTGTTTATGTAAGCAGACAGTTT
TATTGTTCATGATCTGGATCACAGGCAGCAACGCTCTGTCATCGTTACAATCAACATGCTACCCTCCGCG
AGATCATCCGTGTTTCAAACCCGGCAGCTTAGTTGCCGTTCTTCCGAATAGCATCGGTAACATGAGCAAA
GTCTGCCGCCTTACAACGGCTCTCCCGCTGACGCCGTCCCGGACTGATGGGCTGCCTGTATCGAGTGGTG
ATTTTGTGCCGAGCTGCCGGTCGGGGAGCTGTTGGCTGGCTGGTGGCAGGATATATTGTGGTGTAAACAA
ATTGACGCTTAGACAACTTAATAACACATTGCGGACGTTTTTAATGTACTGAATTAACGCCGAATTGCTC
TAGCCAATACGCAAACCGCCTCTCCCCGCGCGTTGGCCGATTCATTAATGCAGCTGGCACGACAGGTTTC
CCGACTGGAAAGCGGGCAGTGAGCGCAACGCAATTAATGTGAGTTAGCTCACTCATTAGGCACCCCAGGC
TTTACACTTTATGCTTCCGGCTCGTATGTTGTGTGGAATTGTGAGCGGATAACAATTTCACACAGGAAAC
AGCTATGACATGATTACGAATTCCTTGACTAGAGGGTAGGCGCGGCTTAATTAAGCCGCGCCGTACCCCA
ATAGTCTCGACAGACACATAGCACCTAACATTATTGCTTAAATTTACTATTTTTTTACTATATTATACTC
AACCCAATGAGCATAAAGACTGTAAAATCTCAAATTCCTGAGAAGCATATTTATCGATCCCACAGACTTG
ATAGTTCCATAATCCATACGCTGCAGCCAAATTGCTAGTGTGTTGAACATTTAACACGTAGAGAACTAGA
AAAGATATAAAACTAAGATTGATATCCAAAATAGACGAGAACAATAAGCAAAAACTCTTAGTTTTGAAAT
AAATCAACAATCCCGAGGGTTGTCACATACATCAAAAACGAAAATCCATATAGCAAAAAAAACTCTAAAT
TACCGTTCGACAAAAAGAGAAAACTGATAGGACATTTGCTAAACATTAAAATCAAAATTTGGATCAAGCC
GAATTCTCAGAAGAACTCGTCAAGAAGGCGATAGAAGGCGATGCGCTGCGAATCGGGAGCGGCGATACCG
TAAAGCACGAGGAAGCGGTCAGCCCATTCGCCGCCAAGCTCTTCAGCAATATCACGGGTAGCCAACGCTA
TGTCCTGATAGCGGTCCGCCACACCCAGCCGGCCACAGTCGATGAATCCAGAAAAGCGGCCATTTTCCAC
CATGATATTCGGCAAGCAGGCATCGCCATGGGTCACGACGAGATCATCGCCGTCGGGCATGCGCGCCTTG
AGCCTGGCGAACAGTTCGGCTGGCGCGAGCCCCTGATGCTCTTCGTCCAGATCATCCTGATCGACAAGAC
CGGCTTCCATCCGAGTACGTGCTCGCTCGATGCGATGTTTCGCTTGGTGGTCGAATGGGCAGGTAGCCGG
ATCAAGCGTATGCAGCCGCCGCATTGCATCAGCCATGATGGATACTTTCTCGGCAGGAGCAAGGTGAGAT
GACAGGAGATCCTGCCCCGGCACTTCGCCCAATAGCAGCCAGTCCCTTCCCGCTTCAGTGACAACGTCGA
GCACAGCTGCGCAAGGAACGCCCGTCGTGGCCAGCCACGATAGCCGCGCTGCCTCGTCCTGCAGTTCATT
CAGGGCACCGGACAGGTCGGTCTTGACAAAAAGAACCGGGCGCCCCTGCGCTGACAGCCGGAACACGGCG
GCATCAGAGCAGCCGATTGTCTGTTGTGCCCAGTCATAGCCGAATAGCCTCTCCACCCAAGCGGCCGGAG
AACCTGCGTGCAATCCATCTTGTTCAATCATCTCGAGACGTACCGCGCGATGCATT
