>Addgene plasmid #55770 | p201N 1510a.2 | addgene partial sequence | sequence record 98722 | GmUbiPro-F 5'-CCATAGATCAGGGCTTTTTCA-3'
TTTTTATACTTCTGTGGTTTTTCAAGAAATTGTTCAGATCCGTTGACAAAAAGCCTTATTCGTTGATTCT
ATATCGTTTTTCGAGAGATATTGCTCAGATCTGTTAGCAACTGCCTTGTTTGTTGATTCTATTGCCGTGG
ATTAGGGTTTTTTTTCACGAGATTGCTTCAGATCCGTACTTAAGATTACGTAATGGATTTTGATTCTGAT
TTATCTGTGATTGTTGACTCGACAGCGGCCGCACCGGCGCGATGGGTGGAATAGGGAAAACAAGGCGCGC
CTTGGATCCTTCCTAGGTTCGAGTATTATGGCATTGGGAAAACTGTTTTTCTTGTACCATTTGTTGTGCT
TGTAATTTACTGTGTTTTTTATTCGGTTTTCGCTATCGAACTGTGAAATGGAAATGGATGGAGAAGAGTT
AATGAATGATATGGTCCTTTTGTTCATTCTCAAATTAATATTATTTGTTTTTTCTCTTATTTGTTGTGTG
TTGAATTTGAAATTATAAGAGATATGCAAACATTTTGTTTTGAGTAAAAATGTGTCAAATCGTGGCCTCT
AATGACCGAAGTTAATATGAGGAGTAAAACACTTGTAGTTGTACCATTATGCTTATTCACTAGGCAACAA
ATATATTTTCAGACCTAGAAAAGCTGCAAATGTTACTGAATACAAGTATGTCCTCTTGTGTTTTAGACAT
TTATGAACTTTCCTTTATGTAATTTTCCAGAATCCTTGTCAGATTCTAATCATTGCTTTATAATTATAGT
TATACTCATGGATTTGTAGTTGAGTATGAAAATAT
