>Addgene plasmid #55770 | p201N 1510a.2 | addgene partial sequence | sequence record 98723 | M13-F20 5'-TGTAAAACGACGGCCAGT-3'
TGGCTACCTTAAGAGAGTCATAACCGCGGATTGATGCATGTTGTCAATCAATTGGCAAGTCATAAAATGC
ATTAAAAAATATTTTCATACTCAACTACAAATCCATGAGTATAACTATAATTATAAAGCAATGATTAGAA
TCTGACAAGGATTCTGGAAAATTACATAAAGGAAAGTTCATAAATGTCTAAAACACAAGAGGACATACTT
GTATTCAGTAACATTTGCAGCTTTTCTAGGTCTGAAAATATATTTGTTGCCTAGTGAATAAGCATAATGG
TACAACTACAAGTGTTTTACTCCTCATATTAACTTCGGTCATTAGAGGCCACGATTTGACACATTTTTAC
TCAAAACAAAATGTTTGCATATCTCTTATAATTTCAAATTCAACACACAACAAATAAGAGAAAAAACAAA
TAATATTAATTTGAGAATGAACAAAAGGACCATATCATTCATTAACTCTTCTCCATCCATTTCCATTTCA
CAGTTCGATAGCGAAAACCGAATAAAAAACACAGTAAATTACAAGCACAACAAATGGTACAAGAAAAACA
GTTTTCCCAATGCCATAATACTCGAACCTAGGAAGGATCCAAGGCGCGCCTTGTTTTCCCTATTCCACCC
ATCGCGCCGGTGCGGCCGCTGTCGAGTCAACAATCACAGATAAATCAGAATCAAAATCCATTACGTAATC
TTAAGTACGGATCTGAAGCAATCTCGTGAAAAAAAACCCTAATCCACGGCAATAGAATCAACAAACAAGG
CAGTTGCTAACAGATCTGAGCAATATCTCTCGAAAAACGATATAGAATCAACG
